Addgene plasmid #242823: EBFP2-Kindlin2-3KA
Purpose: Encodes human kindlin2-3KA mutant and N-terminal EBFP2 tag
Depositing lab: Cheng-han Yu. Depositing organization: University of Hong Kong. Publication: Kindlin Regulates Mechanosensitive Activation and Adhesion Assembly of Integrin beta6. Lee WN, Li J, Chen NP, Yu CH. Adv Sci (Weinh). 2025 Jun 10:e01078. doi: 10.1002/advs.202501078. PubMed 40492509.
Backbone
  Vector backbone: EBFP2-C1
  Vector type: Mammalian Expression
Growth in bacteria
  Bacterial resistance: Kanamycin, 50 μg/mL
  Growth temperature: 37°C
  Growth strain: DH5alpha
  Copy number: High Copy
Gene/Insert
  Gene/Insert name: Kindlin2 (alt names: FERMT2; Fermitin family member 2 (FERMT2))
  Species: H. sapiens (human)
  Mutation: K385A, K386A, K393A
  Entrez Gene: FERMT2 (a.k.a. KIND2, MIG2, PLEKHC1, UNC112, UNC112B, mig-2)
  Cloning method: Ligation Independent Cloning
Terms and licenses: Academic/Nonprofit Terms; Industry Terms: Not Available to Industry
How to cite: EBFP2-Kindlin2-3KA was a gift from Cheng-han Yu (Addgene plasmid # 242823 ; http://n2t.net/addgene:242823 ; RRID:Addgene_242823)
