[The description below was written by a language model from this plasmid's Addgene catalogue record and pLannotate feature annotations shown in this document.]
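Description:
EBFP2-Kindlin2-3KA is a mammalian expression plasmid of about 7 kb built on the EBFP2-C1 backbone, a C1-style fluorescent-protein fusion vector. It replicates in E. coli at high copy from a ColE1/pUC-type origin and also carries an f1 phage origin. Selection relies on a single Tn5 aminoglycoside phosphotransferase (NeoR/KanR) gene placed behind tandem bacterial (bla) and SV40 early promoters and terminated by the HSV TK polyadenylation signal. This arrangement gives kanamycin resistance in bacteria and can confer G418 resistance in transfected mammalian cells. Short annotated fragments of ble, SV40 large T antigen and a bGH poly(A) signal appear to be backbone remnants rather than functional elements.

The payload is driven by the human CMV immediate-early enhancer and promoter. It begins with the coding sequence for EBFP2, a monomeric, rapidly maturing blue fluorescent protein derived from Aequorea victoria. This is followed by residual multiple-cloning-site sequence acting as a linker and then human kindlin-2 (FERMT2), inserted by ligation-independent cloning, with the SV40 poly(A) signal downstream. The result is kindlin-2 carrying an N-terminal EBFP2 tag.

Kindlin-2 is a scaffolding protein that binds integrins and phosphoinositide-rich membranes, enhances talin-mediated integrin activation and is required for focal adhesion assembly. The "3KA" version carries the substitutions K385A, K386A and K393A. The record does not state their functional consequence, though the construct was deposited with a study of how kindlin regulates mechanosensitive activation and adhesion assembly of integrin β6. The plasmid is suited to expressing and imaging the mutant in live or fixed mammalian cells, for example alongside green or red markers and in comparison with wild-type kindlin-2.
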