Features (pLannotate 1.2.2; 15 found; start..end, strand, type, name):
      1..589     +  rep_origin     ori: high-copy-number ColE1/pMB1/pBR322/pUC origin of replication
    764..1067    +  enhancer       CMV enhancer: human cytomegalovirus immediate early enhancer
   1068..1271    +  promoter       CMV promoter: human cytomegalovirus (CMV) immediate early promoter
   1316..2032    +  CDS            EBFP2: EBFP2 is a basic (constitutively fluorescent) blue fluorescent protein published in 2007, derived from Aequorea victoria. It is reported to be a rapidly-maturing monomer with moderate acid sensitivity.
   2033..2091    +  misc_feature   MCS (fragment): multiple cloning site
   2207..4246    +  CDS            FERMT2: FERM2_HUMAN - Also known as KIND2, MIG2, PLEKHC1. Experimental evidence at protein level: Swiss-Prot protein existence level 1. Scaffolding protein that enhances integrin activation mediated by TLN1 and/or TLN2, but activates integrins only weakly by itself. Binds to membranes enriched in phosphoinositides. Enhances integrin-mediated cell adhesion onto the extracellular matrix and cell spreading; this requires both its ability to interact with integrins and with phospholipid membranes. Required for the assembly of focal adhesions. Participates in the connection between extracellular matrix adh
   4382..4466    +  CDS            large T antigen (fragment): large T antigen from SV40 (simian virus 40)
   4489..4610    +  polyA_signal   SV40 poly(A) signal: SV40 polyadenylation signal
   4644..5072    -  rep_origin     f1 ori (sequence partly withheld): f1 bacteriophage origin of replication; arrow indicates direction of (+) strand synthesis
   5099..5203    +  promoter       AmpR promoter: bla
   5205..5562    +  promoter       SV40 promoter: SV40 enhancer and early promoter
   5597..6391    +  CDS            NeoR/KanR: aminoglycoside phosphotransferase from Tn5; aph(3')-II (or nptII); confers resistance to neomycin, kanamycin, and G418 (Geneticin®)
   6412..6564    +  CDS            ble (fragment): BLE_KLEPN - Experimental evidence at protein level: Swiss-Prot protein existence level 1. Binding protein with a strong affinity to the bleomycin family of antibiotics. Binds to CL990; an antimitotic-antibiotic compound. From Klebsiella pneumoniae.
   6623..6670    +  polyA_signal   HSV TK poly(A) signal: herpes simplex virus thymidine kinase polyadenylation signal (Cole and Stacy, 1985)
   6761..6777    -  polyA_signal   bGH poly(A) signal (fragment): bovine growth hormone polyadenylation signal
>Addgene plasmid #242823 | EBFP2-Kindlin2-3KA | addgene full sequence | sequence record 489630 | Addgene NGS Result
TTGAGATCCTTTTTTTCTGCGCGTAATCTGCTGCTTGCAAACAAAAAAACCACCGCTACCAGCGGTGGTT
TGTTTGCCGGATCAAGAGCTACCAACTCTTTTTCCGAAGGTAACTGGCTTCAGCAGAGCGCAGATACCAA
ATACTGTTCTTCTAGTGTAGCCGTAGTTAGGCCACCACTTCAAGAACTCTGTAGCACCGCCTACATACCT
CGCTCTGCTAATCCTGTTACCAGTGGCTGCTGCCAGTGGCGATAAGTCGTGTCTTACCGGGTTGGACTCA
AGACGATAGTTACCGGATAAGGCGCAGCGGTCGGGCTGAACGGGGGGTTCGTGCACACAGCCCAGCTTGG
AGCGAACGACCTACACCGAACTGAGATACCTACAGCGTGAGCTATGAGAAAGCGCCACGCTTCCCGAAGG
GAGAAAGGCGGACAGGTATCCGGTAAGCGGCAGGGTCGGAACAGGAGAGCGCACGAGGGAGCTTCCAGGG
GGAAACGCCTGGTATCTTTATAGTCCTGTCGGGTTTCGCCACCTCTGACTTGAGCGTCGATTTTTGTGAT
GCTCGTCAGGGGGGCGGAGCCTATGGAAAAACGCCAGCAACGCGGCCTTTTTACGGTTCCTGGCCTTTTG
CTGGCCTTTTGCTCACATGTTCTTTCCTGCGTTATCCCCTGATTCTGTGGATAACCGTATTACCGCCATG
CATTAGTTATTAATAGTAATCAATTACGGGGTCATTAGTTCATAGCCCATATATGGAGTTCCGCGTTACA
TAACTTACGGTAAATGGCCCGCCTGGCTGACCGCCCAACGACCCCCGCCCATTGACGTCAATAATGACGT
ATGTTCCCATAGTAACGCCAATAGGGACTTTCCATTGACGTCAATGGGTGGAGTATTTACGGTAAACTGC
CCACTTGGCAGTACATCAAGTGTATCATATGCCAAGTACGCCCCCTATTGACGTCAATGACGGTAAATGG
CCCGCCTGGCATTATGCCCAGTACATGACCTTATGGGACTTTCCTACTTGGCAGTACATCTACGTATTAG
TCATCGCTATTACCATGGTGATGCGGTTTTGGCAGTACATCAATGGGCGTGGATAGCGGTTTGACTCACG
GGGATTTCCAAGTCTCCACCCCATTGACGTCAATGGGAGTTTGTTTTGGCACCAAAATCAACGGGACTTT
CCAAAATGTCGTAACAACTCCGCCCCATTGACGCAAATGGGCGGTAGGCGTGTACGGTGGGAGGTCTATA
TAAGCAGAGCTGGTTTAGTGAACCGTCAGATCCGCTAGCGCTACCGGTCGCCACCATGGTGAGCAAGGGC
GAGGAGCTGTTCACCGGGGTGGTGCCCATCCTGGTCGAGCTGGACGGCGACGTAAACGGCCACAAGTTCA
GCGTGAGGGGCGAGGGCGAGGGCGATGCCACCAACGGCAAGCTGACCCTGAAGTTCATCTGCACCACCGG
CAAGCTGCCCGTGCCCTGGCCCACCCTCGTGACCACCCTGAGCCACGGCGTGCAGTGCTTCGCCCGCTAC
CCCGACCACATGAAGCAGCACGACTTCTTCAAGTCCGCCATGCCCGAAGGCTACGTCCAGGAGCGCACCA
TCTTCTTCAAGGACGACGGCACCTACAAGACCCGCGCCGAGGTGAAGTTCGAGGGCGACACCCTAGTGAA
CCGCATCGAGCTGAAGGGCGTCGACTTCAAGGAGGACGGCAACATCCTGGGGCACAAGCTGGAGTACAAC
TTCAACAGCCACAACATCTATATCATGGCCGTCAAGCAGAAGAACGGCATCAAGGTGAACTTCAAGATCC
GCCACAACGTGGAGGACGGCAGCGTGCAGCTCGCCGACCACTACCAGCAGAACACCCCCATCGGCGACGG
CCCCGTGCTGCTGCCCGACAGCCACTACCTGAGCACCCAGTCCGTGCTGAGCAAAGACCCCAACGAGAAG
CGCGATCACATGGTCCTGCTGGAGTTCCGCACCGCCGCCGGGATCACTCTCGGCATGGACGAGCTGTACA
AGTCCGGACTCAGATCTCGAGCTCAAGCTTCGAATTCTGCAGTCGACGGTACCGCGGGCCCTCGACCCAC
GCGTCCGGCGGCGCGAGGCTTCGCTTTCCTCCAGAGCAGCGACGCGGGTGCCGCCAGCCTCGCCTGTTGC
CGCGGGAGCCCGGCGGGAGGAGCGCGGAAGGGAGCCATGGCTCTGGACGGGATAAGGATGCCAGATGGCT
GCTACGCGGACGGGACGTGGGAACTGAGTGTCCATGTGACGGACCTGAACCGCGATGTCACCCTGAGAGT
GACCGGCGAGGTGCACATTGGAGGCGTGATGCTTAAGCTGGTGGAGAAACTCGATGTAAAAAAAGATTGG
TCTGACCATGCTCTCTGGTGGGAAAAGAAGAGAACTTGGCTTCTGAAGACACATTGGACCTTAGATAAGT
ATGGTATTCAGGCAGATGCTAAGCTTCAGTTCACCCCTCAGCACAAACTGCTCCGCCTGCAGCTTCCCAA
CATGAAGTATGTGAAGGTGAAAGTGAATTTCTCTGATAGAGTCTTCAAAGCTGTTTCTGACATCTGTAAG
ACTTTTAATATCAGACACCCCGAAGAACTTTCTCTCTTAAAGAAACCCAGAGATCCAACAAAGAAAAAAA
AGAAGAAGCTAGATGACCAGTCTGAAGATGAGGCACTTGAATTAGAGGGGCCTCTTATCACTCCTGGATC
AGGAAGTATATATTCAAGCCCAGGACTGTATAGTAAAACAATGACCCCCACTTATGATGCTCATGATGGA
AGCCCCTTGTCACCAACTTCTGCTTGGTTTGGTGACAGTGCTTTGTCAGAAGGCAATCCTGGTATACTTG
CTGTCAGTCAACCAATCACGTCACCAGAAATCTTGGCAAAAATGTTCAAGCCTCAAGCTCTTCTTGATAA
AGCAAAAATCAACCAAGGATGGCTTGATTCCTCAAGATCTCTCATGGAACAAGATGTGAAGGAAAATGAG
GCCTTGCTGCTCCGATTCAAGTATTACAGCTTTTTTGATTTGAATCCAAAGTATGATGCAATCAGAATCA
ATCAGCTTTATGAGCAGGCCAAATGGGCCATTCTCCTGGAAGAGATTGAATGCACAGAAGAAGAAATGAT
GATGTTTGCAGCCCTGCAGTATCATATCAATAAGCTGTCAATCATGACATCAGAGAATCATTTGAACAAC
AGTGACAAAGAAGTTGATGAAGTTGATGCTGCCCTTTCAGACCTGGAGATTACTCTGGAAGGGGGTAAAA
CGTCAACAATTTTGGGTGACATTACTTCCATTCCTGAACTTGCTGACTACATTAAAGTTTTCAAGCCAGC
GGCGCTGACTCTGAAAGGTTACGCGCAATATTGGTGCACCTTCAAAGACACATCCATTTCTTGTTATAAG
AGCAAAGAAGAATCCAGTGGCACACCAGCTCATCAGATGAACCTCAGGGGATGTGAAGTTACCCCAGATG
TAAACATTTCAGGCCAAAAATTTAACATTAAACTCCTGATTCCAGTTGCAGAAGGCATGAATGAAATCTG
GCTTCGTTGTGACAATGAAAAACAGTATGCACACTGGATGGCAGCCTGCAGATTAGCCTCCAAAGGCAAG
ACCATGGCGGACAGTTCTTACAACTTAGAAGTTCAGAATATTCTTTCCTTTCTGAAGATGCAGCATTTAA
ACCCAGATCCTCAGTTAATACCAGAGCAGATCACGACTGATATAACTCCTGAATGTTTGGTGTCTCCCCG
CTATCTAAAAAAGTATAAGAACAAGCAGATAACAGCGAGAATCTTGGAGGCCCATCAGAATGTAGCTCAG
ATGAGTCTAATTGAAGCCAAGATGAGATTTATTCAAGCTTGGCAGTCACTACCTGAATTTGGCATCACTC
ACTTCATTGCAAGGTTCCAAGGGGGCAAAAAAGAAGAACTTATTGGAATTGCATACAACAGACTGATTCG
GATGGATGCCAGCACTGGAGATGCAATTAAAACATGGCGTTTCAGCAACATGAAACAGTGGAATGTCAAC
TGGGAAATCAAAATGGTCACCGTAGAGTTTGCAGATGAAGTACGATTGTCCTTCATTTGTACTGAAGTAG
ATTGCAAAGTGGTTCATGAATTCATTGGTGGCTACATATTTCTCTCAACACGTGCAAAAGACCAAAACGA
GAGTTTAGATGAAGAGATGTTCTACAAACTTACCAGTGGTTGGGTGTGAATAGGAAAACTTGTAATAAAA
CTCCACAGCCATAACAATATTTAACTTTAAAGCTATTGTTTCTTATATGCTGCTTAATAAAGTAAGCTTG
AACTTTAAAAAAAAAAAAAAAGGGCGGCCGCTCTAGATAACTGATCATAATCAGCCATACCACATTTGTA
GAGGTTTTACTTGCTTTAAAAAACCTCCCACACCTCCCCCTGAACCTGAAACATAAAATGAATGCAATTG
TTGTTGTTAACTTGTTTATTGCAGCTTATAATGGTTACAAATAAAGCAATAGCATCACAAATTTCACAAA
TAAAGCATTTTTTTCACTGCATTCTAGTTGTGGTTTGTCCAAACTCATCAATGTATCTTAACGCGTAAAT
TGTAAGCGTTAATATTTTGTTAAAATTCGCGTTAAATTTTTGTTAAATCAGCTCATTTTTTAACCAATAG
GCCGAAATCGGCAAAATCCCTTATAAATCAAAAGAATAGACCGAGATAGGGT
[37 nt withheld, positions 4743-4779]
AAAGAACGTGGACTCCAACGTCAAAGG
[49 nt withheld, positions 4807-4855]
T
[91 nt withheld, positions 4857-4947]
G
[124 nt withheld, positions 4949-5072]
CAGGTGGCACTTTTCGGGGAAATGTGCGCGGAACCCCTATTTGTTTATTTTTCTAAATACATTCAAATAT
GTATCCGCTCATGAGACAATAACCCTGATAAATGCTTCAATAATATTGAAAAAGGAAGAGTCCTGAGGCG
GAAAGAACCAGCTGTGGAATGTGTGTCAGTTAGGGTGTGGAAAGTCCCCAGGCTCCCCAGCAGGCAGAAG
TATGCAAAGCATGCATCTCAATTAGTCAGCAACCAGGTGTGGAAAGTCCCCAGGCTCCCCAGCAGGCAGA
AGTATGCAAAGCATGCATCTCAATTAGTCAGCAACCATAGTCCCGCCCCTAACTCCGCCCATCCCGCCCC
TAACTCCGCCCAGTTCCGCCCATTCTCCGCCCCATGGCTGACTAATTTTTTTTATTTATGCAGAGGCCGA
GGCCGCCTCGGCCTCTGAGCTATTCCAGAAGTAGTGAGGAGGCTTTTTTGGAGGCCTAGGCTTTTGCAAA
GATCGATCAAGAGACAGGATGAGGATCGTTTCGCATGATTGAACAAGATGGATTGCACGCAGGTTCTCCG
GCCGCTTGGGTGGAGAGGCTATTCGGCTATGACTGGGCACAACAGACAATCGGCTGCTCTGATGCCGCCG
TGTTCCGGCTGTCAGCGCAGGGGCGCCCGGTTCTTTTTGTCAAGACCGACCTGTCCGGTGCCCTGAATGA
ACTGCAAGACGAGGCAGCGCGGCTATCGTGGCTGGCCACGACGGGCGTTCCTTGCGCAGCTGTGCTCGAC
GTTGTCACTGAAGCGGGAAGGGACTGGCTGCTATTGGGCGAAGTGCCGGGGCAGGATCTCCTGTCATCTC
ACCTTGCTCCTGCCGAGAAAGTATCCATCATGGCTGATGCAATGCGGCGGCTGCATACGCTTGATCCGGC
TACCTGCCCATTCGACCACCAAGCGAAACATCGCATCGAGCGAGCACGTACTCGGATGGAAGCCGGTCTT
GTCGATCAGGATGATCTGGACGAAGAGCATCAGGGGCTCGCGCCAGCCGAACTGTTCGCCAGGCTCAAGG
CGAGCATGCCCGACGGCGAGGATCTCGTCGTGACCCATGGCGATGCCTGCTTGCCGAATATCATGGTGGA
AAATGGCCGCTTTTCTGGATTCATCGACTGTGGCCGGCTGGGTGTGGCGGACCGCTATCAGGACATAGCG
TTGGCTACCCGTGATATTGCTGAAGAGCTTGGCGGCGAATGGGCTGACCGCTTCCTCGTGCTTTACGGTA
TCGCCGCTCCCGATTCGCAGCGCATCGCCTTCTATCGCCTTCTTGACGAGTTCTTCTGAGCGGGACTCTG
GGGTTCGAAATGACCGACCAAGCGACGCCCAACCTGCCATCACGAGATTTCGATTCCACCGCCGCCTTCT
ATGAAAGGTTGGGCTTCGGAATCGTTTTCCGGGACGCCGGCTGGATGATCCTCCAGCGCGGGGATCTCAT
GCTGGAGTTCTTCGCCCACCCTAGGGGGAGGCTAACTGAAACACGGAAGGAGACAATACCGGAAGGAACC
CGCGCTATGACGGCAATAAAAAGACAGAATAAAACGCACGGTGTTGGGTCGTTTGTTCATAAACGCGGGG
TTCGGTCCCAGGGCTGGCACTCTGTCGATACCCCACCGAGACCCCATTGGGGCCAATACGCCCGCGTTTC
TTCCTTTTCCCCACCCCACCCCCCAAGTTCGGGTGAAGGCCCAGGGCTCGCAGCCAACGTCGGGGCGGCA
GGCCCTGCCATAGCCTCAGGTTACTCATATATACTTTAGATTGATTTAAAACTTCATTTTTAATTTAAAA
GGATCTAGGTGAAGATCCTTTTTGATAATCTCATGACCAAAATCCCTTAACGTGAGTTTTCGTTCCACTG
AGCGTCAGACCCCGTAGAAAAGATCAAAGGATCTTC
